>Addgene plasmid #101508 | pDONR221-ZNF441 | depositor full sequence | sequence record 191477 | Full Sequence
ATGGACAGCGTGGCCTTCGAGGACGTGGCCATCAACTTTACCTGCGAGGAGTGGGCCCTCCTGGGACCCA
GCCAGAAGAGCCTGTACAGAGACGTGATGCAGGAGACAATCAGGAACCTGGACTGCATCGGCATGATCTG
GCAGAACCACGACATCGAGGAGGACCAGTACAAGGACCTGAGAAGAAACCTGAGATGCCACATGGTGGAG
AGAGCCTGCGAGATCAAGGACAACAGCCAGTGCGGCGGCCCCTTTACCCAGACACAGGACAGCATCGTGA
ACGAGAAAATCCCCGGCGTGGACCCTTGGGAGTCCAGCGAATGCACCGACGTGCTGATGGGCAGAAGCAG
CCTGAACTGCTACGTGAGAGTGGACTCTGAGCACAAGCCCTGCGAGTACCAGGAGTACGGCGAGAAGCCA
TACACTCACACTCAATGCGGCACCGCCTTTAGCTACCAGCCCTGCTTCCAGATCCATGAGAGGCCCCAGC
ACGGCAAGAAACTGTACGACTGTAAGGAGTGTGCCAGCTTCAGCTCTCTGGAGAACCTGCAGCGGCACAT
GGCCGCCCACCACGGAGACGGACCTAGAATTTGCAAGCTCTGCGGAAACGCCTTCATCTGGCCCTCCCTG
TTCCACATGCTGAGAAGGACTCACACCGAGGAGAAGCCTTATGAGTACGAGCAGTGCTCTACCGCCTTCC
CCGCCTACAGCAGCACCCTGCGACATGAGAGAACCCACAGCGGAGAAAAACCTTACCAGTGCAAACAGTG
CGGTAAAGCCTTCTCTTGCAGCTGCTACACCCAGCTGTACGAGCGCACCCACACCGGAGAGCAGAGCTAC
GAATGTAAGCAGTGCGGGAAAGCATTTTACCACCTGGGCTCCTTCCAGAGACATATGATCGTGCATACAG
GAGACGGGCCCCACAAATGTAAGATCTGCGGGAAGGGATTCCTGTCCCCCAGCAGCGTGAGGAGACACAA
GAGAACTCACACAGGGGAGAAACCCTACGAGTGTAAGTATTGTGGCAAGGCCTTCAGCGACTGCACCGGA
TTCAGGAGGCACATGATCACACACACAGGCGACGGCCCTCACAAGTGTAAGGTGTGTGGTAAAGCATTCG
ACAGCCCCAGCCTGTGCAGAAGGCATGAGACAACACACACCGGTGAAAAGCCATATAAGTGCGAATGTGG
AAAGGCTTTCTCCGACTTCTACTACTTCAGAAACCACGAGACAACCCATACCGGTGAGAAGCCGTATAAA
TGTAAACAGTGTGGGAAGGCATTCATCTGCTGCACCTACCTGCAGATTCACGAGAGGATCCACACCGGCG
AGCGGCCCTATAAGTGTAAGCAATGCGGTAAGGCCTTTCGGAGCAGCAACTACATCAGAGTGCACGAGAA
GACCCACACAGGAGAGAAACCTTATGAATGCAAACAATGCGGAAAAGCTCTGAGCCACCTGAAGAGCTTC
CAGCGCCACATGATAATGCATACTGGCGACGGACCCCATAAGTGCAAGATCTGTGGCAAGTCCTTCGATA
GCCCTAGCAGCTTTAGAAGACATGAGCGGATTCACACTGGCGAGAGGCCTTATAAATGCAAGCTGTGCGG
AAAGGGCTTCAGGAGCAGCTCCTACATCCAGCTGCACGAAAGAACACATACCGGCGAAAAGCCCTATGGC
TGCCAGCAGTGTGGCAAAGCCCTGAGCGACCTGAGCTCCTTCAGAAGACACATGATTACGCACACCGGGA
ACGGCCCCCACAAGTGCAAAATCTGCGGCAAGGGGTTCGACTACCCCTCCAGCGTGCAGAGACACGAAAG
GACACACACGGGCGAGAAACCATACGAGTGCAAGGAGTGCGGCAAAGCTTTCAGCCACAGCAGCTACCTG
CGGATCCACGAGCGGGTGCACACTGGAGAGAAGCCCTACAAATGCAAAGAGTGTGGAAAACCCTTTCACT
GCCCCAGCGCCTTCCACAAGCACGAGAGAACACACTCCATGGAAAAGCCTTACAAGTGTAAAGAATGCGG
CGAGGCTTTCCACTGCATCAGCTCCTTTCACAAACACGAGATGACCCACTATACCCAGCTTTCTTGTACA
AAGTTGGCATTATAAGAAAGCATTGCTTATCAATTTGTTGCAACGAACAGGTCACTATCAGTCAAAATAA
AATCATTATTTGCCATCCAGCTGATATCCCCTATAGTGAGTCGTATTACATGGTCATAGCTGTTTCCTGG
CAGCTCTGGCCCGTGTCTCAAAATCTCTGATGTTACATTGCACAAGATAAAAATATATCATCATGAACAA
TAAAACTGTCTGCTTACATAAACAGTAATACAAGGGGTGTTATGAGCCATATTCAACGGGAAACGTCGAG
GCCGCGATTAAATTCCAACATGGATGCTGATTTATATGGGTATAAATGGGCTCGCGATAATGTCGGGCAA
TCAGGTGCGACAATCTATCGCTTGTATGGGAAGCCCGATGCGCCAGAGTTGTTTCTGAAACATGGCAAAG
GTAGCGTTGCCAATGATGTTACAGATGAGATGGTCAGACTAAACTGGCTGACGGAATTTATGCCTCTTCC
GACCATCAAGCATTTTATCCGTACTCCTGATGATGCATGGTTACTCACCACTGCGATCCCCGGAAAAACA
GCATTCCAGGTATTAGAAGAATATCCTGATTCAGGTGAAAATATTGTTGATGCGCTGGCAGTGTTCCTGC
GCCGGTTGCATTCGATTCCTGTTTGTAATTGTCCTTTTAACAGCGATCGCGTATTTCGTCTCGCTCAGGC
GCAATCACGAATGAATAACGGTTTGGTTGATGCGAGTGATTTTGATGACGAGCGTAATGGCTGGCCTGTT
GAACAAGTCTGGAAAGAAATGCATAAACTTTTGCCATTCTCACCGGATTCAGTCGTCACTCATGGTGATT
TCTCACTTGATAACCTTATTTTTGACGAGGGGAAATTAATAGGTTGTATTGATGTTGGACGAGTCGGAAT
CGCAGACCGATACCAGGATCTTGCCATCCTATGGAACTGCCTCGGTGAGTTTTCTCCTTCATTACAGAAA
CGGCTTTTTCAAAAATATGGTATTGATAATCCTGATATGAATAAATTGCAGTTTCATTTGATGCTCGATG
AGTTTTTCTAATCAGAATTGGTTAATTGGTTGTAACACTGGCAGAGCATTACGCTGACTTGACGGGACGG
CGCAAGCTCATGACCAAAATCCCTTAACGTGAGTTACGCGTCGTTCCACTGAGCGTCAGACCCCGTAGAA
AAGATCAAAGGATCTTCTTGAGATCCTTTTTTTCTGCGCGTAATCTGCTGCTTGCAAACAAAAAAACCAC
CGCTACCAGCGGTGGTTTGTTTGCCGGATCAAGAGCTACCAACTCTTTTTCCGAAGGTAACTGGCTTCAG
CAGAGCGCAGATACCAAATACTGTTCTTCTAGTGTAGCCGTAGTTAGGCCACCACTTCAAGAACTCTGTA
GCACCGCCTACATACCTCGCTCTGCTAATCCTGTTACCAGTGGCTGCTGCCAGTGGCGATAAGTCGTGTC
TTACCGGGTTGGACTCAAGACGATAGTTACCGGATAAGGCGCAGCGGTCGGGCTGAACGGGGGGTTCGTG
CACACAGCCCAGCTTGGAGCGAACGACCTACACCGAACTGAGATACCTACAGCGTGAGCTATGAGAAAGC
GCCACGCTTCCCGAAGGGAGAAAGGCGGACAGGTATCCGGTAAGCGGCAGGGTCGGAACAGGAGAGCGCA
CGAGGGAGCTTCCAGGGGGAAACGCCTGGTATCTTTATAGTCCTGTCGGGTTTCGCCACCTCTGACTTGA
GCGTCGATTTTTGTGATGCTCGTCAGGGGGGCGGAGCCTATGGAAAAACGCCAGCAACGCGGCCTTTTTA
CGGTTCCTGGCCTTTTGCTGGCCTTTTGCTCACATGTTCTTTCCTGCGTTATCCCCTGATTCTGTGGATA
ACCGTATTACCGCCTTTGAGTGAGCTGATACCGCTCGCCGCAGCCGAACGACCGAGCGCAGCGAGTCAGT
GAGCGAGGAAGCGGAAGAGCGCCCAATACGCAAACCGCCTCTCCCCGCGCGTTGGCCGATTCATTAATGC
AGCTGGCACGACAGGTTTCCCGACTGGAAAGCGGGCAGTGAGCGCAACGCAATTAATACGCGTACCGCTA
GCCAGGAAGAGTTTGTAGAAACGCAAAAAGGCCATCCGTCAGGATGGCCTTCTGCTTAGTTTGATGCCTG
GCAGTTTATGGCGGGCGTCCTGCCCGCCACCCTCCGGGCCGTTGCTTCACAACGTTCAAATCCGCTCCCG
GCGGATTTGTCCTACTCAGGAGAGCGTTCACCGACAAACAACAGATAAAACGAAAGGCCCAGTCTTCCGA
CTGAGCCTTTCGTTTTATTTGATGCCTGGCAGTTCCCTACTCTCGCGTTAACGCTAGCATGGATGTTTTC
CCAGTCACGACGTTGTAAAACGACGGCCAGTCTTAAGCTCGGGCCCCAAATAATGATTTTATTTTGACTG
ATAGTGACCTGTTCGTTGCAACAAATTGATGAGCAATGCTTTTTTATAATGCCAACTTTGTACAAAAAAG
CAGGCTTA
Features (pLannotate 1.2.2; 10 found; start..end, strand, type, name):
      1..729     +  CDS            ZNF441 (fragment): ZN441_HUMAN - Experimental evidence at protein level: Swiss-Prot protein existence level 1. May be involved in transcriptional regulation. From Homo sapiens (Human).
   2083..2182    -  protein_bind   attL2: mutant version of attL; recombination site for the Gateway® LR reaction LR Clonase™
   2200..2218    -  promoter       T7 promoter: promoter for bacteriophage T7 RNA polymerase
   2352..3161    +  CDS            KanR: aminoglycoside phosphotransferase; aph(3')-Ia; confers resistance to kanamycin in bacteria or G418 (Geneticin®) in eukaryotes
   3308..3896    +  rep_origin     ori: high-copy-number ColE1/pMB1/pBR322/pUC origin of replication
   4079..4171    +  CDS            lacI (fragment): lac repressor; lacI; The lac repressor binds to the lac operator to inhibit transcription in E. coli. This inhibition can be relieved by adding lactose or isopropyl-β-D-thiogalactopyranoside (IPTG).
   4226..4253    -  terminator     rrnB T2 terminator: transcription terminator T2 from the E. coli rrnB gene
   4385..4428    +  terminator     rrnB T1 terminator: Escherichia coli rrnB; transcription terminator T1 from the E. coli rrnB gene
   4475..4511    -  CDS            lacZα (fragment): LacZα fragment of β-galactosidase; lacZ fragment
   4527..4626    +  protein_bind   attL1: mutant version of attL; recombination site for the Gateway® LR reaction LR Clonase™
