[The description below was written by a language model from this plasmid's Addgene catalogue record and pLannotate feature annotations shown in this document.]
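Description:
pDONR221-ZNF441 is a Gateway entry clone built on the Invitrogen pDONR221 backbone, carrying the human zinc finger protein ZNF441 as one member of the Human TFome Collection of transcription factor open reading frames. It is a bacterial shuttling plasmid of about 4.6 kb, maintained at high copy in E. coli through a ColE1/pUC-type origin and selected with kanamycin via an aph(3')-Ia aminoglycoside phosphotransferase gene. It has no eukaryotic promoter or other expression elements for the insert, so it serves as a storage and transfer vehicle rather than an expression vector.

The ZNF441 coding sequence, which the depositor notes was made by gene synthesis, sits between attL1 and attL2 sites. These are the recombination sites recognised in the Gateway LR reaction, which moves the ORF in a defined orientation into any attR-containing destination vector. The last nucleotide of the stop codon has been removed so that the ORF can read through into a C-terminal tag or fusion partner supplied by the destination vector. The automated annotation labels only the first 729 nt of the sequence as a ZNF441 fragment, while the region up to attL2 at around position 2083 is unannotated. That region presumably holds the rest of the ORF, but the feature table does not confirm this. Backbone features include rrnB T1 and T2 terminators upstream of attL1, which insulate the insert from read-through transcription, a T7 promoter beyond attL2 pointing back toward the insert, and small lacI and lacZα remnants. M13 forward and reverse primer sites flank the cassette for sequence verification. The record supports use as a source clone for building ZNF441 expression constructs, for example in transcription factor overexpression screens for cell fate engineering.
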