Addgene plasmid #101508: pDONR221-ZNF441
Purpose: Donor Vector containing ZNF441 transcription factor, part of the Human TFome Collection
Depositing lab: George Church. Depositing organization: Harvard Medical School. Publication: A comprehensive library of human transcription factors for cell fate engineering. Ng AHM, Khoshakhlagh P, Rojo Arias JE, Pasquini G, Wang K, Swiersy A, Shipman SL, Appleton E, Kiaee K, Kohman RE, Vernet A, Dysart M, Leeper K, Saylor W, Huang JY, Graveline A, Taipale J, Hill DE, Vidal M, Melero-Martin JM, Busskamp V, Church GM. Nat Biotechnol. 2021 Apr;39(4):510-519. doi: 10.1038/s41587-020-0742-6. Epub 2020 Nov 30. PubMed 33257861.
Backbone
  Vector backbone: pDONR221
  Backbone manufacturer: Invitrogen
  Vector type: Gateway shuttling vector
Growth in bacteria
  Bacterial resistance: Kanamycin, 50 μg/mL
  Growth temperature: 37°C
  Growth strain: DH5alpha
  Copy number: High Copy
Gene/Insert
  Gene/Insert name: ZNF441 (alt name: Q8N8Z8 (Uniprot ID))
  Species: H. sapiens (human)
  Mutation: Last nucleotide of stop codon removed to allow for Gateway C-terminal fusions
  Entrez Gene: ZNF441
  Cloning method: Gateway Cloning
  Sequencing primers: 5′ M13F(-21); 3′ M13R
Terms and licenses: Academic/Nonprofit Terms; Industry Terms: Not Available to Industry
Depositor comments: Harvard generated by gene synthesis
How to cite: pDONR221-ZNF441 was a gift from George Church (Addgene plasmid # 101508 ; http://n2t.net/addgene:101508 ; RRID:Addgene_101508)
