>Addgene plasmid #101508 | pDONR221-ZNF441 | depositor partial sequence | sequence record 191478 | insert
ATGGACAGCGTGGCCTTCGAGGACGTGGCCATCAACTTTACCTGCGAGGAGTGGGCCCTCCTGGGACCCA
GCCAGAAGAGCCTGTACAGAGACGTGATGCAGGAGACAATCAGGAACCTGGACTGCATCGGCATGATCTG
GCAGAACCACGACATCGAGGAGGACCAGTACAAGGACCTGAGAAGAAACCTGAGATGCCACATGGTGGAG
AGAGCCTGCGAGATCAAGGACAACAGCCAGTGCGGCGGCCCCTTTACCCAGACACAGGACAGCATCGTGA
ACGAGAAAATCCCCGGCGTGGACCCTTGGGAGTCCAGCGAATGCACCGACGTGCTGATGGGCAGAAGCAG
CCTGAACTGCTACGTGAGAGTGGACTCTGAGCACAAGCCCTGCGAGTACCAGGAGTACGGCGAGAAGCCA
TACACTCACACTCAATGCGGCACCGCCTTTAGCTACCAGCCCTGCTTCCAGATCCATGAGAGGCCCCAGC
ACGGCAAGAAACTGTACGACTGTAAGGAGTGTGCCAGCTTCAGCTCTCTGGAGAACCTGCAGCGGCACAT
GGCCGCCCACCACGGAGACGGACCTAGAATTTGCAAGCTCTGCGGAAACGCCTTCATCTGGCCCTCCCTG
TTCCACATGCTGAGAAGGACTCACACCGAGGAGAAGCCTTATGAGTACGAGCAGTGCTCTACCGCCTTCC
CCGCCTACAGCAGCACCCTGCGACATGAGAGAACCCACAGCGGAGAAAAACCTTACCAGTGCAAACAGTG
CGGTAAAGCCTTCTCTTGCAGCTGCTACACCCAGCTGTACGAGCGCACCCACACCGGAGAGCAGAGCTAC
GAATGTAAGCAGTGCGGGAAAGCATTTTACCACCTGGGCTCCTTCCAGAGACATATGATCGTGCATACAG
GAGACGGGCCCCACAAATGTAAGATCTGCGGGAAGGGATTCCTGTCCCCCAGCAGCGTGAGGAGACACAA
GAGAACTCACACAGGGGAGAAACCCTACGAGTGTAAGTATTGTGGCAAGGCCTTCAGCGACTGCACCGGA
TTCAGGAGGCACATGATCACACACACAGGCGACGGCCCTCACAAGTGTAAGGTGTGTGGTAAAGCATTCG
ACAGCCCCAGCCTGTGCAGAAGGCATGAGACAACACACACCGGTGAAAAGCCATATAAGTGCGAATGTGG
AAAGGCTTTCTCCGACTTCTACTACTTCAGAAACCACGAGACAACCCATACCGGTGAGAAGCCGTATAAA
TGTAAACAGTGTGGGAAGGCATTCATCTGCTGCACCTACCTGCAGATTCACGAGAGGATCCACACCGGCG
AGCGGCCCTATAAGTGTAAGCAATGCGGTAAGGCCTTTCGGAGCAGCAACTACATCAGAGTGCACGAGAA
GACCCACACAGGAGAGAAACCTTATGAATGCAAACAATGCGGAAAAGCTCTGAGCCACCTGAAGAGCTTC
CAGCGCCACATGATAATGCATACTGGCGACGGACCCCATAAGTGCAAGATCTGTGGCAAGTCCTTCGATA
GCCCTAGCAGCTTTAGAAGACATGAGCGGATTCACACTGGCGAGAGGCCTTATAAATGCAAGCTGTGCGG
AAAGGGCTTCAGGAGCAGCTCCTACATCCAGCTGCACGAAAGAACACATACCGGCGAAAAGCCCTATGGC
TGCCAGCAGTGTGGCAAAGCCCTGAGCGACCTGAGCTCCTTCAGAAGACACATGATTACGCACACCGGGA
ACGGCCCCCACAAGTGCAAAATCTGCGGCAAGGGGTTCGACTACCCCTCCAGCGTGCAGAGACACGAAAG
GACACACACGGGCGAGAAACCATACGAGTGCAAGGAGTGCGGCAAAGCTTTCAGCCACAGCAGCTACCTG
CGGATCCACGAGCGGGTGCACACTGGAGAGAAGCCCTACAAATGCAAAGAGTGTGGAAAACCCTTTCACT
GCCCCAGCGCCTTCCACAAGCACGAGAGAACACACTCCATGGAAAAGCCTTACAAGTGTAAAGAATGCGG
CGAGGCTTTCCACTGCATCAGCTCCTTTCACAAACACGAGATGACCCACTA
